>Addgene plasmid #24173 | peZinCh-NB | depositor full sequence | sequence record 11326 | Author sequence
TAGTTATTAATAGTAATCAATTACGGGGTCATTAGTTCATAGCCCATATATGGAGTTCCGCGTTACATAA
CTTACGGTAAATGGCCCGCCTGGCTGACCGCCCAACGACCCCCGCCCATTGACGTCAATAATGACGTATG
TTCCCATAGTAACGCCAATAGGGACTTTCCATTGACGTCAATGGGTGGAGTATTTACGGTAAACTGCCCA
CTTGGCAGTACATCAAGTGTATCATATGCCAAGTACGCCCCCTATTGACGTCAATGACGGTAAATGGCCC
GCCTGGCATTATGCCCAGTACATGACCTTATGGGACTTTCCTACTTGGCAGTACATCTACGTATTAGTCA
TCGCTATTACCATGGTGATGCGGTTTTGGCAGTACATCAATGGGCGTGGATAGCGGTTTGACTCACGGGG
ATTTCCAAGTCTCCACCCCATTGACGTCAATGGGAGTTTGTTTTGGCACCAAAATCAACGGGACTTTCCA
AAATGTCGTAACAACTCCGCCCCATTGACGCAAATGGGCGGTAGGCGTGTACGGTGGGAGGTCTATATAA
GCAGAGCTGGTTTAGTGAACCGTCAGATCCGCTAGCGCCGCCACCATGGGCCATATGGTGAGCAAGGGCG
AGGAGCTGTTCACCGGGGTGGTGCCCATCCTGGTCGAGCTGGACGGCGACGTAAACGGCCACAAGTTCAG
CGTGTCCGGCGAGGGCGAGGGCGATGCCACCTACGGCAAGCTGACCCTGAAGTTCATCTGCACCACCGGT
AAGCTGCCCGTGCCCTGGCCCACCCTCGTGACCACCCTGACCTGGGGCGTGCAGTGCTTCGCCCGCTACC
CCGACCACATGAAGCAGCACGACTTCTTCAAGTCCGCCATGCCCGAAGGCTACGTCCAGGAGCGCACCAT
CTTCTTCAAGGACGACGGCAACTACAAGACCCGCGCCGAGGTGAAGTTCGAGGGCGACACCCTGGTGAAC
CGCATCGAGCTGAAGGGCATCGACTTCAAGGAGGACGGCAACATCCTGGGGCACAAGCTGGAGTACAACG
CCATCAGCGACAACGTCTATATCACCGCCGACAAGCAGAAGAACGGCATCAAGGCCAACTTCAAGATCCG
CCACAACATCGAGGACGGCAGCGTGCAGCTCGCCGACCACTACCAGCAGAACACCCCCATCGGCGACGGC
CCCGTGCTGCTGCCCGACAACCACTACCTGAGCACCCAGTCCGCCCTGAGCAAAGACCCCAACGAGAAGC
GCGATCACATGGTCCTGCTGGAGTTCGTGACCGCCGCCGGGATCACTCTCGGCATGGACGAGCTGTACAA
GTCCGGAGGCGGCGAGCTCATTCGTGGCGGATCCGGCGGAAGCGGCGGATCCGGCGGTAGCGGCGGATCC
GGCGGCTCCGGCGGATCCGGCGGCAGCGGCGGATCCGGTGGAAGCGGTGGATCCGGTGGTAGCGGTGGAT
CCGGTGGAAGCGGTGGATCCGGTGGTAGCGGTGGATCCGGGGGTCCGCGGGGCTCGGTACCCATGGTGAG
CAAGGGCGAGGAGCTGTTCACCGGGGTGGTGCCCATCCTGGTCGAGCTGGACGGCGACGTAAACGGCCAC
AAGTTCAGCGTGTCCGGCGAGGGCGAGGGCGATGCCACCTACGGCAAGCTGACCCTGAAGTTCATCTGCA
CCACCGGCAAGCTGCCCGTGCCCTGGCCCACCCTCGTGACCACCTTCGGCTACGGCCTGATGTGCTTCGC
CCGCTACCCCGACCACATGAAGCAGCACGACTTCTTCAAGTCCGCCATGCCCGAAGGCTACGTCCAGGAG
CGCACCATCTTCTTCAAGGACGACGGCAACTACAAGACCCGCGCCGAGGTGAAGTTCGAGGGCGACACCC
TGGTGAACCGCATCGAGCTGAAGGGCATCGACTTCAAGGAGGACGGCAACATCCTGGGGCACAAGCTTGA
GTACAACTACAACAGCCACAACGTCTATATCATGGCCGACAAGCAGAAGAACGGCATCAAGGTGAACTTC
AAGATCCGCCACAACATCGAGGACGGCAGCGTGCAGCTCGCCGACCACTACCAGCAGAACACCCCCATCG
GCGACGGCCCCGTGCTGCTGCCCGACAACCACTACCTGAGCTACCAGTCCGCCCTGAGCAAAGACCCCAA
CGAGAAGCGCGATCACATGGTCCTGCTGGAGTTCGTGACCGCCGCCGGGATCACTCTCGGCATGGACGAG
CTGTACAAGTAAAGCGGCCGCGACTCTAGATCATAATCAGCCATACCACATTTGTAGAGGTTTTACTTGC
TTTAAAAAACCTCCCACACCTCCCCCTGAACCTGAAACATAAAATGAATGCAATTGTTGTTGTTAACTTG
TTTATTGCAGCTTATAATGGTTACAAATAAAGCAATAGCATCACAAATTTCACAAATAAAGCATTTTTTT
CACTGCATTCTAGTTGTGGTTTGTCCAAACTCATCAATGTATCTTAAGGCGTAAATTGTAAGCGTTAATA
TTTTGTTAAAATTCGCGTTAAATTTTTGTTAAATCAGCTCATTTTTTAACCAATAGGCCGAAATCGGCAA
AATCCCTTATAAATCAAAAGAATAGACCGAGATAGGGT
[37 nt withheld, positions 2629-2665]
AAAGAACGTGGACTCCAACGTCAAAGG
[49 nt withheld, positions 2693-2741]
T
[91 nt withheld, positions 2743-2833]
G
[124 nt withheld, positions 2835-2958]
CAGGTGGCACTTTTCGGGGAAATGTGCGCGGAACCCCTATTTGTTTATTTTTCTAAATACATTCAAATAT
GTATCCGCTCATGAGACAATAACCCTGATAAATGCTTCAATAATATTGAAAAAGGAAGAGTCCTGAGGCG
GAAAGAACCAGCTGTGGAATGTGTGTCAGTTAGGGTGTGGAAAGTCCCCAGGCTCCCCAGCAGGCAGAAG
TATGCAAAGCATGCATCTCAATTAGTCAGCAACCAGGTGTGGAAAGTCCCCAGGCTCCCCAGCAGGCAGA
AGTATGCAAAGCATGCATCTCAATTAGTCAGCAACCATAGTCCCGCCCCTAACTCCGCCCATCCCGCCCC
TAACTCCGCCCAGTTCCGCCCATTCTCCGCCCCATGGCTGACTAATTTTTTTTATTTATGCAGAGGCCGA
GGCCGCCTCGGCCTCTGAGCTATTCCAGAAGTAGTGAGGAGGCTTTTTTGGAGGCCTAGGCTTTTGCAAA
GATCGATCAAGAGACAGGATGAGGATCGTTTCGCATGATTGAACAAGATGGATTGCACGCAGGTTCTCCG
GCCGCTTGGGTGGAGAGGCTATTCGGCTATGACTGGGCACAACAGACAATCGGCTGCTCTGATGCCGCCG
TGTTCCGGCTGTCAGCGCAGGGGCGCCCGGTTCTTTTTGTCAAGACCGACCTGTCCGGTGCCCTGAATGA
ACTGCAAGACGAGGCAGCGCGGCTATCGTGGCTGGCCACGACGGGCGTTCCTTGCGCAGCTGTGCTCGAC
GTTGTCACTGAAGCGGGAAGGGACTGGCTGCTATTGGGCGAAGTGCCGGGGCAGGATCTCCTGTCATCTC
ACCTTGCTCCTGCCGAGAAAGTATCCATCATGGCTGATGCAATGCGGCGGCTGCATACGCTTGATCCGGC
TACCTGCCCATTCGACCACCAAGCGAAACATCGCATCGAGCGAGCACGTACTCGGATGGAAGCCGGTCTT
GTCGATCAGGATGATCTGGACGAAGAGCATCAGGGGCTCGCGCCAGCCGAACTGTTCGCCAGGCTCAAGG
CGAGCATGCCCGACGGCGAGGATCTCGTCGTGACCCATGGCGATGCCTGCTTGCCGAATATCATGGTGGA
AAATGGCCGCTTTTCTGGATTCATCGACTGTGGCCGGCTGGGTGTGGCGGACCGCTATCAGGACATAGCG
TTGGCTACCCGTGATATTGCTGAAGAGCTTGGCGGCGAATGGGCTGACCGCTTCCTCGTGCTTTACGGTA
TCGCCGCTCCCGATTCGCAGCGCATCGCCTTCTATCGCCTTCTTGACGAGTTCTTCTGAGCGGGACTCTG
GGGTTCGAAATGACCGACCAAGCGACGCCCAACCTGCCATCACGAGATTTCGATTCCACCGCCGCCTTCT
ATGAAAGGTTGGGCTTCGGAATCGTTTTCCGGGACGCCGGCTGGATGATCCTCCAGCGCGGGGATCTCAT
GCTGGAGTTCTTCGCCCACCCTAGGGGGAGGCTAACTGAAACACGGAAGGAGACAATACCGGAAGGAACC
CGCGCTATGACGGCAATAAAAAGACAGAATAAAACGCACGGTGTTGGGTCGTTTGTTCATAAACGCGGGG
TTCGGTCCCAGGGCTGGCACTCTGTCGATACCCCACCGAGACCCCATTGGGGCCAATACGCCCGCGTTTC
TTCCTTTTCCCCACCCCACCCCCCAAGTTCGGGTGAAGGCCCAGGGCTCGCAGCCAACGTCGGGGCGGCA
GGCCCTGCCATAGCCTCAGGTTACTCATATATACTTTAGATTGATTTAAAACTTCATTTTTAATTTAAAA
GGATCTAGGTGAAGATCCTTTTTGATAATCTCATGACCAAAATCCCTTAACGTGAGTTTTCGTTCCACTG
AGCGTCAGACCCCGTAGAAAAGATCAAAGGATCTTCTTGAGATCCTTTTTTTCTGCGCGTAATCTGCTGC
TTGCAAACAAAAAAACCACCGCTACCAGCGGTGGTTTGTTTGCCGGATCAAGAGCTACCAACTCTTTTTC
CGAAGGTAACTGGCTTCAGCAGAGCGCAGATACCAAATACTGTCCTTCTAGTGTAGCCGTAGTTAGGCCA
CCACTTCAAGAACTCTGTAGCACCGCCTACATACCTCGCTCTGCTAATCCTGTTACCAGTGGCTGCTGCC
AGTGGCGATAAGTCGTGTCTTACCGGGTTGGACTCAAGACGATAGTTACCGGATAAGGCGCAGCGGTCGG
GCTGAACGGGGGGTTCGTGCACACAGCCCAGCTTGGAGCGAACGACCTACACCGAACTGAGATACCTACA
GCGTGAGCTATGAGAAAGCGCCACGCTTCCCGAAGGGAGAAAGGCGGACAGGTATCCGGTAAGCGGCAGG
GTCGGAACAGGAGAGCGCACGAGGGAGCTTCCAGGGGGAAACGCCTGGTATCTTTATAGTCCTGTCGGGT
TTCGCCACCTCTGACTTGAGCGTCGATTTTTGTGATGCTCGTCAGGGGGGCGGAGCCTATGGAAAAACGC
CAGCAACGCGGCCTTTTTACGGTTCCTGGCCTTTTGCTGGCCTTTTGCTCACATGTTCTTTCCTGCGTTA
TCCCCTGATTCTGTGGATAACCGTATTACCGCCATGCAT
Features (pLannotate 1.2.2; 14 found; start..end, strand, type, name):
     61..364     +  enhancer       CMV enhancer: human cytomegalovirus immediate early enhancer
    365..568     +  promoter       CMV promoter: human cytomegalovirus (CMV) immediate early promoter
    615..1331    +  CDS            Cerulean: Cerulean is a basic (constitutively fluorescent) cyan fluorescent protein published in 2004, derived from Aequorea victoria. It has low acid sensitivity.
   1533..2249    +  CDS            Citrine: Citrine is a basic (constitutively fluorescent) yellow fluorescent protein published in 2001, derived from Aequorea victoria. It has moderate acid sensitivity.
   2269..2352    +  CDS            large T antigen (fragment): large T antigen from SV40 (simian virus 40)
   2375..2496    +  polyA_signal   SV40 poly(A) signal: SV40 polyadenylation signal
   2530..2958    -  rep_origin     f1 ori (sequence partly withheld): f1 bacteriophage origin of replication; arrow indicates direction of (+) strand synthesis
   2985..3089    +  promoter       AmpR promoter: bla
   3091..3448    +  promoter       SV40 promoter: SV40 enhancer and early promoter
   3483..4277    +  CDS            NeoR/KanR: aminoglycoside phosphotransferase from Tn5; aph(3')-II (or nptII); confers resistance to neomycin, kanamycin, and G418 (Geneticin®)
   4298..4450    +  CDS            ble (fragment): BLE_KLEPN - Experimental evidence at protein level: Swiss-Prot protein existence level 1. Binding protein with a strong affinity to the bleomycin family of antibiotics. Binds to CL990; an antimitotic-antibiotic compound. From Klebsiella pneumoniae.
   4509..4556    +  polyA_signal   HSV TK poly(A) signal: herpes simplex virus thymidine kinase polyadenylation signal (Cole and Stacy, 1985)
   4647..4663    -  polyA_signal   bGH poly(A) signal (fragment): bovine growth hormone polyadenylation signal
   4885..5473    +  rep_origin     ori: high-copy-number ColE1/pMB1/pBR322/pUC origin of replication
