[The description below was written by a language model from this plasmid's Addgene catalogue record and pLannotate feature annotations shown in this document.]
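Description:
peZinCh-NB is a mammalian expression plasmid built on the Clontech pECFP-C1 backbone that encodes eZinCh-NB, a tandem fusion of two Aequorea-derived fluorescent proteins, Cerulean (cyan) and Citrine (yellow), joined by a flexible linker (alternative names Cerulean-linker-Citrine and Cer-L9-Cit). The roughly 1.8 kb insert was placed between NheI and NotI sites. In the 5,587 nt depositor sequence, the Cerulean coding region lies immediately downstream of the human cytomegalovirus immediate-early enhancer and promoter. About 200 nt of unannotated sequence, consistent with the linker, follows it, and then comes the Citrine coding region. A short fragment matching SV40 large T antigen is annotated just after Citrine, but the record does not say whether it is part of the fusion reading frame or what role it plays. The SV40 polyadenylation signal terminates transcription.

The associated publication describes genetically encoded FRET sensors for monitoring intracellular zinc homeostasis, and the Cerulean/Citrine pair is a standard FRET donor and acceptor combination. The record does not define the "NB" suffix or list any mutations, so the construct's exact role in that sensor series is not stated. It may be a reference or control variant.

The rest of the plasmid is typical of the C1 vector family. A pUC-type high-copy origin supports replication in E. coli, and an f1 origin allows single-stranded DNA production. A single Tn5 aminoglycoside phosphotransferase gene is driven by both a bacterial promoter and the SV40 early promoter and ends in the HSV TK polyadenylation signal. It confers kanamycin resistance in bacteria and G418 resistance for selecting stably transfected mammalian cells. The short ble and bGH poly(A) fragments in the table appear to be backbone remnants or incidental matches.
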