Addgene plasmid #24173: peZinCh-NB
Depositing lab: Maarten Merkx. Publication: Genetically encoded FRET sensors to monitor intracellular Zn(2+) homeostasis. Vinkenborg JL, Nicolson TJ, Bellomo EA, Koay MS, Rutter GA, Merkx M. Nat Methods. 2009 Oct;6(10):737-40. doi: 10.1038/nmeth.1368. PubMed 19718032.
Backbone
  Vector backbone: pECFP-C1
  Backbone manufacturer: Clontech
  Backbone size w/o insert (bp): 3900
  Vector type: Mammalian Expression
  Selectable markers: Neomycin (select with G418)
Growth in bacteria
  Bacterial resistance: Kanamycin, 50 μg/mL
  Growth temperature: 37°C
  Growth strain: DH5alpha
  Growth instructions: Nova Blue (for DNA amplification)
  Copy number: High Copy
Gene/Insert
  Gene/Insert name: eZinCh-NB (alt names: Cerulean-linker-Citrine; Cer-L9-Cit)
  Insert size (bp): 1800
  Cloning method: Restriction Enzyme; 5′ cloning site NheI (unknown if destroyed); 3′ cloning site NotI (unknown if destroyed)
  Sequencing primers: 5′ CMV-F; 3′ CMV terminator
Terms and licenses: Academic/Nonprofit Terms; Industry Terms: Not Available to Industry
How to cite: peZinCh-NB was a gift from Maarten Merkx (Addgene plasmid # 24173 ; http://n2t.net/addgene:24173 ; RRID:Addgene_24173)
