>Addgene plasmid #24173 | peZinCh-NB | addgene partial sequence | sequence record 29787 | 24173 with SV40pA-R
CAAGTTAACAACAACAATTGCATTCATTTTATGTTTCAGGTTCAGGGGGAGGTGTGGGAGGTTTTTTAAA
GCAAGTAAAACCTCTACAAATGTGGTATGGCTGATTATGATCTAGAGTCGCGGCCGCTTTACTTGTACAG
CTCGTCCATGCCGAGAGTGATCCCGGCGGCGGTCACGAACTCCAGCAGGACCATGTGATCGCGCTTCTCG
TTGGGGTCTTTGCTCAGGGCGGACTGGTAGCTCAGGTAGTGGTTGTCGGGCAGCAGCACGGGGCCGTCGC
CGATGGGGGTGTTCTGCTGGTAGTGGTCGGCGAGCTGCACGCTGCCGTCCTCGATGTTGTGGCGGATCTT
GAAGTTCACCTTGATGCCGTTCTTCTGCTTGTCGGCCATGATATAGACGTTGTGGCTGTTGTAGTTGTAC
TCAAGCTTGTGCCCCAGGATGTTGCCGTCCTCCTTGAAGTCGATGCCCTTCAGCTCGATGCGGTTCACCA
GGGTGTCGCCCTCGAACTTCACCTCGGCGCGGGTCTTGTAGTTGCCGTCGTCCTTGAAGAAGATGGTGCG
CTCCTGGACGTAGCCTTCGGGCATGGCGGACTTGAAGAAGTCGTGCTGCTTCATGTGGTCGGGGTAGCGG
GCGAAGCACATCAGG
