>Addgene plasmid #24173 | peZinCh-NB | addgene partial sequence | sequence record 29788 | 24173 with CMV-F
CGTCAGATCCGCTAGCGCCGCCACCATGGGCCATATGGTGAGCAAGGGCGAGGAGCTGTTCACCGGGGTG
GTGCCCATCCTGGTCGAGCTGGACGGCGACGTAAACGGCCACAAGTTCAGCGTGTCCGGCGAGGGCGAGG
GCGATGCCACCTACGGCAAGCTGACCCTGAAGTTCATCTGCACCACCGGTAAGCTGCCCGTGCCCTGGCC
CACCCTCGTGACCACCCTGACCTGGGGCGTGCAGTGCTTCGCCCGCTACCCCGACCACATGAAGCAGCAC
GACTTCTTCAAGTCCGCCATGCCCGAAGGCTACGTCCAGGAGCGCACCATCTTCTTCAAGGACGACGGCA
ACTACAAGACCCGCGCCGAGGTGAAGTTCGAGGGCGACACCCTGGTGAACCGCATCGAGCTGAAGGGCAT
CGACTTCAAGGAGGACGGCAACATCCTGGGGCACAAGCTGGAGTACAACGCCATCAGCGACAACGTCTAT
ATCACCGCCGACAAGCAGAAGAACGGCATCAAGGCCAACTTCAAGATCCGCCACAACATCGAGGACGGCA
GCGTGCAGCTCGCCGACCACTACCAGCAGAACACCCCCATCGGCGACGGCCCCGTGCTGCTGCCCGACAA
CCACTACCTGAGCACCCAGTCCGCCCTGAGCAAAGACCCCAACGAGAAGCGCGATCACATGGTCCTGCTG
GAGTTCGTGACCGCCGCCGGGATCACTCTCGGCATGGACGAGCTGTACAAGTCCGGAGGCGGCGAGCTCA
TTCGTGGCGGATCCGGCGGAAGCGGCGGATCCGGCGGTAGCGGCGGATCCGGCGGCTCCGGCGGATCCGG
CGGCAGCGGCGGATCCGGTGGAAGCGGTGGATCCGGTGGTA
